Addgene plasmid #70496: R777-E212 Hs.RAC3-nostop
Purpose: Gateway ORF clone of human RAC3 [NM_005052.2] without stop codon (for C-terminal fusions)
Depositing lab: Dominic Esposito. Depositing organization: National Cancer Institute (NCI).
Backbone
  Vector backbone: pDonor-255
  Backbone size w/o insert (bp): 2693
  Vector type: Gateway Entry Clone
Growth in bacteria
  Bacterial resistance: Spectinomycin, 50 μg/mL
  Growth temperature: 37°C
  Growth strain: DH10B
  Copy number: High Copy
Gene/Insert
  Gene/Insert name: RAC3 (alt name: NM_005052.2)
  Species: H. sapiens (human)
  Insert size (bp): 576
  Entrez Gene: RAC3
  Cloning method: Gateway Cloning
  Sequencing primers: 5′ M13F 23-mer (5'-CCCAGTCACGACGTTGTAAAACG); 3′ attLR 23-mer (5'-TAACATCAGAGATTTTGAGACAC)
Terms and licenses: Academic/Nonprofit Terms; Industry Terms: Not Available to Industry
How to cite: R777-E212 Hs.RAC3-nostop was a gift from Dominic Esposito (Addgene plasmid # 70496 ; http://n2t.net/addgene:70496 ; RRID:Addgene_70496)
