[The description below was written by a language model from this plasmid's Addgene catalogue record and pLannotate feature annotations shown in this document.]
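Description:
R777-E212 Hs.RAC3-nostop is a Gateway entry clone built on the pDonor-255 backbone and carrying the human RAC3 open reading frame (reference transcript NM_005052.2). The full sequence record is 3,269 nt, consistent with the 2,693 bp backbone plus the 576 bp insert. The plasmid is maintained in E. coli at high copy through a ColE1/pUC-type origin. It is selected with spectinomycin via an intact aadA (SmR) aminoglycoside adenylyltransferase gene, which sits downstream of a fragment of a class 1 integron Pc promoter. The short gentamicin-resistance, lacZα and lacI fragments in the annotation are non-functional backbone remnants. rrnB T1 and T2 terminators lie upstream of the cloning region, where they typically insulate the insert from read-through transcription.

The RAC3 coding sequence is flanked by two attL recombination sites. The automated annotation labels these attL3 and a partial attL2, whereas a standard entry clone would have attL1 and attL2, so the upstream site's identity should be treated with caution. No promoter drives the insert in this vector. An LR Clonase reaction transfers the ORF into a destination vector, which supplies the promoter, tags and host-specific elements. Because the stop codon has been omitted, translation can continue through the downstream recombination site into a C-terminal fusion partner such as an epitope tag or fluorescent protein.

RAC3 encodes a plasma membrane-associated Rho-family small GTPase. It cycles between GTP- and GDP-bound states and regulates cell spreading, adhesion and actin-based protrusions such as lamellipodia and membrane ruffles. The clone serves as a source for building RAC3 expression constructs.
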