Features (pLannotate 1.2.2; 11 found; start..end, strand, type, name):
     18..54      -  CDS            lacZα (fragment): LacZα fragment of β-galactosidase; lacZ fragment
     85..180     +  protein_bind   attL3: mutant version of attL; recombination site for the Gateway® LR reaction LR Clonase™
    186..761     +  CDS            RAC3: RAC3_HUMAN - Experimental evidence at protein level: Swiss-Prot protein existence level 1. Plasma membrane-associated small GTPase which cycles between an active GTP-bound and inactive GDP-bound state. In active state binds to a variety of effector proteins to regulate cellular responses, such as cell spreading and the formation of actin-based protusions including lamellipodia and membrane ruffles. Promotes cell adhesion and spreading on fibrinogen in a CIB1 and alpha-IIb/beta3 integrin-mediated manner. From Homo sapiens (Human).
    766..859     -  protein_bind   attL2 (fragment): mutant version of attL; recombination site for the Gateway® LR reaction LR Clonase™
    974..997     +  promoter       Pc promoter (fragment): intI1 (promoter lies within the coding sequence); class 1 integron promoter
   1173..1229    +  CDS            GmR (fragment): gentamycin acetyltransferase; aacC1; confers resistance to gentamycin
   1236..2027    +  CDS            SmR: aminoglycoside adenylyltransferase (Murphy, 1985); aadA; confers resistance to spectinomycin and streptomycin
   2120..2708    +  rep_origin     ori: high-copy-number ColE1/pMB1/pBR322/pUC origin of replication
   2891..2983    +  CDS            lacI (fragment): lac repressor; lacI; The lac repressor binds to the lac operator to inhibit transcription in E. coli. This inhibition can be relieved by adding lactose or isopropyl-β-D-thiogalactopyranoside (IPTG).
   3038..3065    -  terminator     rrnB T2 terminator: transcription terminator T2 from the E. coli rrnB gene
   3197..3240    +  terminator     rrnB T1 terminator: Escherichia coli rrnB; transcription terminator T1 from the E. coli rrnB gene
>Addgene plasmid #70496 | R777-E212 Hs.RAC3-nostop | depositor full sequence | sequence record 125945 | Full Sequence
TTAACGCTAGCATGGATGTTTTCCCAGTCACGACGTTGTAAAACGACGGCCAGTCTTAAAATTCGAGCTC
GGTCCGAGGATCCGAAATAATGATTTTATTTTGACTGATAGTGACCTGTTCGTTGCAACAAATTGATAAG
CAATGCTTTTTTATAATGCCAACTTTGTACAAAAAAGTTGGCACCATGCAGGCCATCAAGTGCGTGGTGG
TCGGCGACGGCGCCGTGGGGAAGACATGCTTGCTGATCAGCTACACGACCAACGCCTTCCCCGGAGAGTA
CATCCCCACCGTTTTTGACAACTACTCTGCCAACGTGATGGTGGACGGGAAACCAGTCAACTTGGGGCTG
TGGGACACAGCGGGTCAGGAGGACTACGATCGGCTGCGGCCACTCTCCTACCCCCAAACTGACGTCTTTC
TGATCTGCTTCTCTCTGGTGAGCCCGGCCTCCTTCGAGAATGTTCGTGCCAAGTGGTACCCGGAGGTGCG
GCACCACTGCCCCCACACGCCCATCCTCCTGGTGGGCACCAAGCTGGACCTCCGCGACGACAAGGACACC
ATTGAGCGGCTGCGGGACAAGAAGCTGGCACCCATCACCTACCCACAGGGCCTGGCCATGGCCCGGGAGA
TTGGCTCTGTGAAATACCTGGAGTGCTCAGCCCTGACCCAGCGGGGCCTGAAGACAGTGTTTGACGAGGC
GATCCGCGCGGTGCTCTGCCCGCCCCCAGTGAAGAAGCCGGGGAAGAAGTGCACCGTCTTCTCAACTTTC
TTGTACAAAGTTGGCATTATAGGAAAGCATTGCTTATCAATTTGTTGCAACGAACAGGTCACTATCAGTC
AAAATAAAATCATTATTTGCATGCAAGCTTAGATCCTCTAGACCAGCCAGGACAGAAATGCCTCGACTTC
GCTGCTACCCAAGGTTGCCGGGTGACGCACACCGTGGAAACGGATGAAGGCACGAACCCAGTGGACATAA
GCCTGTTCGGTTCGTAAGCTGTAATGCAAGTAGCGTATGCGCTCACGCAACTGGTCCAGAACCTTGACCG
AACGCAGCGGTGGTAACGGCGCAGTGGCGGTTTTCATGGCTTGTTATGACTGTTTTTTTGGGGTACAGTC
TATGCCTCGGGCATCCAAGCAGCAAGCGCGTTACGCCGTGGGTCGATGTTTGATGTTATGGAGCAGCAAC
GATGTTACGCAGCAGGGCAGTCGCCCTAAAACAAAGTTAAACATTATGAGGGAAGCGGTGATCGCCGAAG
TATCGACTCAACTATCAGAGGTAGTTGGCGTCATCGAGCGCCATCTCGAACCGACGTTGCTGGCCGTACA
TTTGTACGGCTCCGCAGTGGATGGCGGCCTGAAGCCACACAGTGATATTGATTTGCTGGTTACGGTGACC
GTAAGGCTTGATGAAACAACGCGGCGAGCTTTGATCAACGACCTTTTGGAAACTTCGGCTTCCCCTGGAG
AGAGCGAGATTCTCCGCGCTGTAGAAGTCACCATTGTTGTGCACGACGACATCATTCCGTGGCGTTATCC
AGCTAAGCGCGAACTGCAATTTGGAGAATGGCAGCGCAATGACATTCTTGCAGGTATCTTCGAGCCAGCC
ACGATCGACATTGATCTGGCTATCTTGCTGACAAAAGCAAGAGAACATAGCGTTGCCTTGGTAGGTCCAG
CGGCGGAGGAACTCTTTGATCCGGTTCCTGAACAGGATCTATTTGAGGCGCTAAATGAAACCTTAACGCT
ATGGAACTCGCCGCCCGACTGGGCTGGCGATGAGCGAAATGTAGTGCTTACGTTGTCCCGCATTTGGTAC
AGCGCAGTAACCGGCAAAATCGCGCCGAAGGATGTCGCTGCCGACTGGGCAATGGAGCGCCTGCCGGCCC
AGTATCAGCCCGTCATACTTGAAGCTAGACAGGCTTATCTTGGACAAGAAGAAGATCGCTTGGCCTCGCG
CGCAGATCAGTTGGAAGAATTTGTCCACTACGTGAAAGGCGAGATCACCAAGGTAGTCGGCAAATAACCC
TCGAGCCACCCATGACCAAAATCCCTTAACGTGAGTTACGCGTCGTTCCACTGAGCGTCAGACCCCGTAG
AAAAGATCAAAGGATCTTCTTGAGATCCTTTTTTTCTGCGCGTAATCTGCTGCTTGCAAACAAAAAAACC
ACCGCTACCAGCGGTGGTTTGTTTGCCGGATCAAGAGCTACCAACTCTTTTTCCGAAGGTAACTGGCTTC
AGCAGAGCGCAGATACCAAATACTGTCCTTCTAGTGTAGCCGTAGTTAGGCCACCACTTCAAGAACTCTG
TAGCACCGCCTACATACCTCGCTCTGCTAATCCTGTTACCAGTGGCTGCTGCCAGTGGCGATAAGTCGTG
TCTTACCGGGTTGGACTCAAGACGATAGTTACCGGATAAGGCGCAGCGGTCGGGCTGAACGGGGGGTTCG
TGCACACAGCCCAGCTTGGAGCGAACGACCTACACCGAACTGAGATACCTACAGCGTGAGCATTGAGAAA
GCGCCACGCTTCCCGAAGGGAGAAAGGCGGACAGGTATCCGGTAAGCGGCAGGGTCGGAACAGGAGAGCG
CACGAGGGAGCTTCCAGGGGGAAACGCCTGGTATCTTTATAGTCCTGTCGGGTTTCGCCACCTCTGACTT
GAGCGTCGATTTTTGTGATGCTCGTCAGGGGGGCGGAGCCTATGGAAAAACGCCAGCAACGCGGCCTTTT
TACGGTTCCTGGCCTTTTGCTGGCCTTTTGCTCACATGTTCTTTCCTGCGTTATCCCCTGATTCTGTGGA
TAACCGTATTACCGCCTTTGAGTGAGCTGATACCGCTCGCCGCAGCCGAACGACCGAGCGCAGCGAGTCA
GTGAGCGAGGAAGCGGAAGAGCGCCCAATACGCAAACCGCCTCTCCCCGCGCGTTGGCCGATTCATTAAT
GCAGCTGGCACGACAGGTTTCCCGACTGGAAAGCGGGCAGTGAGCGCAACGCAATTAATACGCGTACCGC
TAGCCAGGAAGAGTTTGTAGAAACGCAAAAAGGCCATCCGTCAGGATGGCCTTCTGCTTAGTTTGATGCC
TGGCAGTTTATGGCGGGCGTCCTGCCCGCCACCCTCCGGGCCGTTGCTTCACAACGTTCAAATCCGCTCC
CGGCGGATTTGTCCTACTCAGGAGAGCGTTCACCGACAAACAACAGATAAAACGAAAGGCCCAGTCTTCC
GACTGAGCCTTTCGTTTTATTTGATGCCTGGCAGTTCCCTACTCTCGCG
