>Addgene plasmid #70496 | R777-E212 Hs.RAC3-nostop | addgene partial sequence | sequence record 130485 | pCR8_R1 5'-cgaaccgaacaggcttatgt-3'
CGGTGTGCGTCACCCGGCAACCTTGGGTAGCAGCGAAGTCGAGGCATTTCTGTCCTGGCTGGTCTAGAGG
ATCTAAGCTTGCATGCAAATAATGATTTTATTTTGACTGATAGTGACCTGTTCGTTGCAACAAATTGATA
AGCAATGCTTTCCTATAATGCCAACTTTGTACAAGAAAGTTGAGAAGACGGTGCACTTCTTCCCCGGCTT
CTTCACTGGGGGCGGGCAGAGCACCGCGCGGATCGCCTCGTCAAACACTGTCTTCAGGCCCCGCTGGGTC
AGGGCTGAGCACTCCAGGTATTTCACAGAGCCAATCTCCCGGGCCATGGCCAGGCCCTGTGGGTAGGTGA
TGGGTGCCAGCTTCTTGTCCCGCAGCCGCTCAATGGTGTCCTTGTCGTCGCGGAGGTCCAGCTTGGTGCC
CACCAGGAGGATGGGCGTGTGGGGGCAGTGGTGCCGCACCTCCGGGTACCACTTGGCACGAACATTCTCG
AAGGAGGCCGGGCTCACCAGAGAGAAGCAGATCAGAAAGACGTCAGTTTGGGGGTAGGAGAGTGGCCGCA
GCCGATCGTAGTCCTCCTGACCCGCTGTGTCCCACAGCCCCAAGTTGACTGGTTTCCCGTCCACCATCAC
GTTGGCAGAGTAGTTGTCAAAAACGGTGGGGATGTACTCTCCGGGGAAGGCGTTGGTCGTGTAGCTGATC
AGCAAGCATGTCTTCCCCACGGCGCCGTCGCCGACCACCACGCACTTGATGGCCTGCATGGTGCCAACTT
TTTTGTACAAAGTTGGCATTATAAAAAAGCATTGCTTATCAATTTGTTGCAACGAACAGGTCACTATCAG
TC
